>Addgene plasmid #54066 | mEmerald-Desmoglein2-N-18 | depositor partial sequence | sequence record 84247 | insert sequence
GACGTCAGATCCGCTAGCGTCGCCACCATGGCGCGGAGCCCGGGACGCGCGTACGCCCTGCTGCTTCTCC
TGATCTGCTTTAACGTTGGAAGTGGACTTCACTTACAGGTCTTAAGCACAAGAAATGAAAATAAGCTGCT
TCCTAAACATCCTCATTTAGTGCGGCAAAAGCGCGCCTGGATCACCGCCCCCGTGGCTCTTCGGGAGGGA
GAGGATCTGTCCAAGAAGAATCCAATTGCCAAGATACATTCTGATCTTGCAGAAGAAAGAGGACTCAAAA
TTACTTACAAATACACTGGAAAAGGGATTACAGAGCCACCTTTTGGTATATTTGTCTTTAACAAAGATAC
TGGAGAACTGAATGTTACCAGCATTCTTGATCGAGAAGAAACACCATTTTTTCTGCTAACAGGTTACGCT
TTGGATGCAAGAGGAAACAATGTAGAGAAACCCTTAGAGCTACGCATTAAGGTTCTTGATATCAATGACA
ACGAACCAGTGTTCACACAGGATGTCTTTGTTGGGTCTGTTGAAGAGTTGAGTGCAGCACATACTCTTGT
GATGAAAATCAATGCAACAGATGCAGATGAGCCCAATACCCTGAACTCGAAAATTTCCTATAGAATCGTA
TCTCTGGAGCCTGCTTATCCTCCAGTGTTCTACCTAAATAAAGATACAGGAGAGATTTATACAACCAGTG
TTACCTTGGACAGAGAGGAACACAGCAGCTACACTTTGACAGTAGAAGCAAGAGATGGCAATGGAGAAGT
TACAGACAAACCTGTAAAACAAGCTCAAGTTCAGATTCGTATTTTGGATGTCAATGACAATATACCTGTA
GTAGAAAATAAAGTGCTTGAAGGGATGGTTGAAGAAAATCAAGTCAACGTAGAAGTTACGCGCATAAAAG
TGTTCGATGCAGATGAAATAGGTTCTGATAATTGGCTGGCAAATTTTACATTTGCATCAGGAAATGAAGG
AGGTTATTTCCACATAGAAACAGATGCTCAAACTAACGAAGGAATTGTGACCCTTATTAAGGAAGTAGAT
TATGAAGAAATGAAGAATCTTGACTTCAGTGTTATTGTCGCTAATAAAGCAGCTTTTCACAAGTCGATTA
GGAGTAAATACAAGCCTACACCCATTCCCATCAAGGTCAAAGTGAAAAATGTGAAAGAAGGCATTCATTT
TAAAAGCAGCGTCATCTCAATTTATGTTAGCGAGAGCATGGATAGATCAAGCAAAGGCCAAATAATTGGA
AATTTTCAAGCATTTGATGAGGACACTGGACTACCAGCCCATGCAAGATATGTAAAATTAGAAGATAGAG
ATAATTGGATCTCTGTGGATTCTGTCACATCTGAAATTAAACTTGCAAAACTTCCTGATTTTGAATCTAG
ATATGTTCAAAATGGCACATACACTGTAAAGATTGTGGCCATATCAGAAGATTATCCTAGAAAAACCATC
ACTGGCACAGTCCTTATCAATGTTGAAGACATCAACGACAACTGTCCCACACTGATAGAGCCTGTGCAGA
CAATCTGTCACGATGCAGAGTATGTGAATGTTACTGCAGAGGACCTGGATGGACACCCAAACAGTGGCCC
TTTCAGTTTCTCCGTCATTGACAAACCACCTGGCATGGCAGAAAAATGGAAAATAGCACGCCAAGAAAGT
ACCAGTGTGCTGCTGCAACAAAGTGAGAAAAAGCTAGGGAGAAGTGAAATTCAGTTCCTGATTTCAGACA
ATCAGGGTTTTAGTTGTCCTGAAAAGCAGGTCCTTACACTCACAGTTTGTGAGTGTCTGCATGGCAGCGG
CTGCAGGGAAGCACAGCATGACTCCTATGTGGGCCTGGGACCCGCAGCAATTGCGCTCATGATTTTGGCC
TTTCTGCTCCTGCTATTGGTGCCACTTTTACTGCTGATGTGCCATTGCGGAAAGGGCGCCAAAGGCTTTA
CCCCCATACCTGGCACCATAGAGATGCTGCATCCTTGGAATAATGAAGGAGCACCACCTGAAGACAAGGT
GGTGCCATCATTTCTGCCAGTGGATCAAGGGGGCAGTCTAGTAGGAAGAAATGGAGTAGGAGGTATGGCC
AAGGAAGCCACGATGAAAGGAAGTAGCTCTGCTTCCATTGTCAAAGGGCAACATGAGATGTCCGAGATGG
ATGGAAGGTGGGAAGAACACAGAAGCCTGCTTTCTGGTAGAGCTACCCAGTTTACAGGGGCCACAGGCGC
TATCATGACCACTGAAACCACGAAGACCGCAAGGGCCACAGGGGCTTCCAGAGACATGGCCGGAGCTCAG
GCAGCTGCTGTTGCACTGAACGAAGAGTTCTTAAGAAATTATTTCACTGATAAAGCGGCCTCTTACACTG
AGGAAGATGAAAATCACACAGCCAAAGATTGCCTTCTGGTTTATTCTCAGGAAGAAACTGAATCGCTGAA
TGCTTCTATTGGTTGTTGCAGTTTTATTGAAGGAGAGCTAGATGACCGCTTCTTAGATGATTTGGGACTT
AAATTCAAGACACTAGCTGAAGTTTGCCTGGGTCAAAAAATAGATATAAATAAGGAAATTGAGCAGAGAC
AAAAACCTGCCACAGAAACAAGTATGAACACAGCTTCACATTCACTCTGTGAGCAAACTATGGTTAATTC
AGAGAATACCTACTCCTCTGGCAGTAGCTTCCCAGTTCCAAAATCTTTGCAAGAAGCCAATGCAGAGAAA
GTAACTCAGGAAATAGTCACTGAAAGGTCTGTGTCTTCTAGGCAGGCGCAAAAGGTAGCTACACCTCTTC
CTGACCCAATGGCTTCTAGAAATGTGATAGCAACAGAAACTTCCTATGTCACAGGGTCCACTATGCCACC
AACCACTGTGATCCTGGGTCCTAGCCAGCCACAGAGCCTTATTGTGACAGAGAGGGTGTATGCTCCAGCT
TCTACCTTGGTAGATCAGCCTTATGCTAATGAAGGTACAGTTGTGGTCACTGAAAGAGTAATACAGCCTC
ATGGGGGTGGATCGAATCCTCTGGAAGGCACTCAGCATCTTCAAGATGTACCTTACGTCATGGTGAGGGA
AAGAGAGAGCTTCCTTGCCCCCAGCTCAGGTGTGCAGCCTACTCTGGCCATGCCTAATATAGCAGTAGGA
CAGAATGTGACAGTGACAGAAAGAGTTCTAGCACCTGCTTCCACTCTGCAATCCAGTTACCAGATTCCCA
CTGAAAATTCTATGACGGCTAGGAACACCACGGTGTCTGGAGCTGGAGTCCCTGGCCCTCTGCCAGATTT
TGGTTTAGAGGAATCTGGTCATTCTAATTCTACCATAACCACATCTTCCACCAGAGTTACCAAGCATAGC
ACTGTACAGCATTCTTACTCCAGCAGCGGTGGAGCAAGCGCAGCCAGTGGTAGCGCGGATCCACCGGTCG
CCACCATGGTGAGCAAGGGCGAGGAGCTGTTCACCGGGGTGGTGCCCATCCTGGTCGAGCTGGACGGCGA
CGTAAACGGCCACAAGTTCAGCGTGTCCGGCGAGGGCGAGGGCGATGCCACCTACGGCAAGCTGACCCTG
AAGTTCATCTGCACCACCGGCAAGCTGCCCGTGCCCTGGCCCACCCTCGTGACCACCTTGACCTACGGCG
TGCAGTGCTTCGCCCGCTACCCCGACCACATGAAGCAGCACGACTTCTTCAAGTCCGCCATGCCCGAAGG
CTACGTCCAGGAGCGCACCATCTTCTTCAAGGACGACGGCAACTACAAGACCCGCGCCGAGGTGAAGTTC
GAGGGCGACACCCTGGTGAACCGCATCGAGCTGAAGGGCATCGACTTCAAGGAGGACGGCAACATCCTGG
GGCACAAGCTGGAGTACAACTACAACAGCCACAAGGTCTATATCACCGCCGACAAGCAGAAGAACGGCAT
CAAGGTGAACTTCAAGACCCGCCACAACATCGAGGACGGCAGCGTGCAGCTCGCCGACCACTACCAGCAG
AACACCCCCATCGGCGACGGCCCCGTGCTGCTGCCCGACAACCACTACCTGAGCACCCAGTCCAAGCTGA
GCAAAGACCCCAACGAGAAGCGCGATCACATGGTCCTGCTGGAGTTCGTGACCGCCGCCGGGATCACTCT
CGGCATGGACGAGCTGTACAAGTAAGCGGCCGCGACTCTAGATCATAATCA
