>Addgene plasmid #54066 | mEmerald-Desmoglein2-N-18 | addgene partial sequence | sequence record 91706 | EGFP-N 5'-CGTCGCCGTCCAGCTCGACCAG-3'
CCTTGCTCACCATGGTGGCGACCGGTGGATCCGCGCTACCACTGGCTGCGCTTGCTCCACCGCTGCTGGA
GTAAGAATGCTGTACAGTGCTATGCTTGGTAACTCTGGTGGAAGATGTGGTTATGGTAGAATTAGAATGA
CCAGATTCCTCTAAACCAAAATCTGGCAGAGGGCCAGGGACTCCAGCTCCAGACACCGTGGTGTTCCTAG
CCGTCATAGAATTTTCAGTGGGAATCTGGTAACTGGATTGCAGAGTGGAAGCAGGTGCTAGAACTCTTTC
TGTCACTGTCACATTCTGTCCTACTGCTATATTAGGCATGGCCAGAGTAGGCTGCACACCTGAGCTGGGG
GCAAGGAAGCTCTCTCTTTCCCTCACCATGACGTAAGGTACATCTTGAAGATGCTGAGTGCCTTCCAGAG
GATTCGATCCACCCCCATGAGGCTGTATTACTCTTTCAGTGACCACAACTGTACCTTCATTAGCATAAGG
CTGATCTACCAAGGTAGAAGCTGGAGCATACACCCTCTCTGTCACAATAAGGCTCTGTGGCTGGCTAGGA
CCCAGGATCACAGTGGTTGGTGGCATAGTGGACCCTGTGACATAGGAAGTTTCTGTTGCTATCACATTTC
TAGAAGCCATTGGGTCAGGAAGAGGTGTAGCTACCTTTTGCGCCTGCCTAGAAGACACAGACCTTTCAGT
GACTATTTCCTGAGTTACTTTCTCTGCATTGGCTTCTTGCAAAGATTTTGGAACTGGGAAGCTACTGCCA
GAGGAGTAGGTATTCTCTGAATTAACCATAGTTTGCTCACAGAGTGAATGTGAAGCTGTGTTCATACTTG
TTTCTGTGGCAGGTTT
