>Addgene plasmid #54066 | mEmerald-Desmoglein2-N-18 | addgene partial sequence | sequence record 93015 | CMV-F 5'-CGCAAATGGGCGGTAGGCGTG-3'
ACCGTCAGATCCGCTAGCGTCGCCACCATGGCGCGGAGCCCGGGACGCGCGTACGCCCTGCTGCTTCTCC
TGATCTGCTTTAACGTTGGAAGTGGACTTCACTTACAGGTCTTAAGCACAAGAAATGAAAATAAGCTGCT
TCCTAAACATCCTCATTTAGTGCGGCAAAAGCGCGCCTGGATCACCGCCCCCGTGGCTCTTCGGGAGGGA
GAGGATCTGTCCAAGAAGAATCCAATTGCCAAGATACATTCTGATCTTGCAGAAGAAAGAGGACTCAAAA
TTACTTACAAATACACTGGAAAAGGGATTACAGAGCCACCTTTTGGTATATTTGTCTTTAACAAAGATAC
TGGAGAACTGAATGTTACCAGCATTCTTGATCGAGAAGAAACACCATTTTTTCTGCTAACAGGTTACGCT
TTGGATGCAAGAGGAAACAATGTAGAGAAACCCTTAGAGCTACGCATTAAGGTTCTTGATATCAATGACA
ACGAACCAGTGTTCACACAGGATGTCTTTGTTGGGTCTGTTGAAGAGTTGAGTGCAGCACATACTCTTGT
GATGAAAATCAATGCAACAGATGCAGATGAGCCCAATACCCTGAACTCGAAAATTTCCTATAGAATCGTA
TCTCTGGAGCCTGCTTATCCTCCAGTGTTCTACCTAAATAAAGATACAGGAGAGATTTATACAACCAGTG
TTACCTTGGACAGAGAGGAACACAGCAGCTACACTTTGACAGTAGA
