[The description below was written by a language model from this plasmid's Addgene catalogue record.]
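Description:
mEmerald-Desmoglein2-N-18 is a mammalian expression plasmid built on the mEmerald-N1 backbone (about 4.75 kb without the insert) that encodes human desmoglein 2 (DSG2, also known as CDHF5 or HDGC) fused to the green fluorescent protein mEmerald. It is maintained in E. coli as a high-copy plasmid under kanamycin selection, and it carries a neomycin resistance marker so that transfected mammalian cells can be selected with G418. The record does not include a feature table, so the specific replication origins and other backbone elements are not itemised, although the listed 3′ sequencing primer implies an SV40 polyadenylation signal downstream of the fusion.

Expression is driven by the CMV promoter, a strong constitutive promoter in most mammalian cell lines. In this N1-style arrangement the DSG2 coding sequence sits upstream of the fluorescent protein, so mEmerald is attached to the C terminus of desmoglein 2. The "18" in the name likely denotes the length of the linker between the two proteins, though the record does not state this. Desmoglein 2 is a desmosomal cadherin, a transmembrane adhesion protein of cell–cell junctions, and a C-terminal tag would lie on its cytoplasmic tail, leaving the N-terminal signal sequence and extracellular adhesive domains unobstructed.

The construct is intended as a fluorescent localization marker for desmosomes, allowing these junctions to be visualised in living or fixed cells by fluorescence microscopy. mEmerald is recorded with excitation at 487 nm and emission at 509 nm, compatible with standard GFP filter sets. The cloning method is not stated.
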