Addgene plasmid #54066: mEmerald-Desmoglein2-N-18
Purpose: Localization: Desmosomes, Excitation: 487, Emission: 509
Depositing lab: Michael Davidson. Depositing organization: Florida State University, Tallahassee.
Backbone
  Vector backbone: mEmerald-N1
  Backbone size w/o insert (bp): 4750
  Vector type: Mammalian Expression
  Selectable markers: Neomycin (select with G418)
Growth in bacteria
  Bacterial resistance: Kanamycin, 50 μg/mL
  Growth temperature: 37°C
  Growth strain: DH5alpha
  Copy number: High Copy
Gene/Insert
  Gene/Insert name: Desmoglein2 (alt name: NM_001943)
  Species: H. sapiens (human)
  Entrez Gene: DSG2 (a.k.a. CDHF5, HDGC)
  Promoter: CMV
  Tag / fusion protein: mEmerald (C terminal on backbone)
  Cloning method: Unknown
  Sequencing primers: 5′ CMV-F; 3′ SV40pA-R
Terms and licenses: Academic/Nonprofit Terms; Industry Terms
Depositor comments: . Excitation = 487; Emission = 509. Localization data: Desmosomes
How to cite: mEmerald-Desmoglein2-N-18 was a gift from Michael Davidson (Addgene plasmid # 54066 ; http://n2t.net/addgene:54066 ; RRID:Addgene_54066)
